>Addgene plasmid #239703 | pKG1313_pPV3-WPRE | addgene full sequence | sequence record 478126 | Addgene NGS Result
CAGGGGGGCGGAGCCTATGGAAAAACGCCAGCAACGGGTCTCACAACGCCGATAATCAACCTCTGGATTA
CAAAATTTGTGAAAGATTGACTGGTATTCTTAACTATGTTGCTCCTTTTACGCTATGTGGATACGCTGCT
TTAATGCCTTTGTATCATGCTATTGCTTCCCGTATGGCTTTCATTTTCTCCTCCTTGTATAAATCCTGGT
TGCTGTCTCTTTATGAGGAGTTGTGGCCCGTTGTCAGGCAACGTGGCGTGGTGTGCACTGTGTTTGCTGA
CGCAACCCCCACTGGTTGGGGCATTGCCACCACCTGTCAGCTCCTTTCCGGGACTTTCGCTTTCCCCCTC
CCTATTGCCACGGCGGAACTCATCGCCGCCTGCCTTGCCCGCTGCTGGACAGGGGCTCGGCTGTTGGGCA
CTGACAATTCCGTGGTGTTGTCGGGGAAATCATCGTCCTTTCCTTGGCTGCTCGCCTGTGTTGCCACCTG
GATTCTGCGCGGGACGTCCTTCTGCTACGTCCCTTCGGCCCTCAATCCAGCGGACCTTCCTTCCCGCGGC
CTGCTGCCGGCTCTGCGGCCTCTTCCGCGTCTTCGCCTTCGCCCTCAGACGAGTCGGATCTCCCTTTGGG
CCGCCTCCCCGCCGCTAGAGACCTAGACGTCAGGTGGCACTTTTCGGGGAAATGTGCGCGGAACCCCTAT
TTGTTTATTTTTCTAAATACATTCAAATATGTATCCGCTCATGAGACAATAACCCTGATAAATGCTTCAA
TAATATTGAAAAAGGAAGAGTATGAGTATTCAACATTTCCGTGTCGCCCTTATTCCCTTTTTTGCGGCAT
TTTGCCTTCCTGTTTTTGCTCACCCAGAAACGCTGGTGAAAGTAAAAGATGCTGAAGATCAGTTGGGTGC
ACGAGTGGGTTACATCGAACTGGATCTCAACAGCGGTAAGATCCTTGAGAGTTTTCGCCCCGAAGAACGT
TTTCCAATGATGAGCACTTTTAAAGTTCTGCTATGTGGCGCGGTATTATCCCGTGTTGACGCCGGGCAAG
AGCAACTCGGTCGCCGCATACACTATTCTCAGAATGACTTGGTTGAGTACTCACCAGTCACAGAAAAGCA
TCTTACGGATGGCATGACAGTAAGAGAATTATGCAGTGCTGCCATAACCATGAGTGATAACACTGCGGCC
AACTTACTTCTGACAACGATCGGAGGACCGAAGGAGCTAACCGCTTTTTTGCACAACATGGGGGATCATG
TAACTCGCCTTGATCGTTGGGAACCGGAGCTGAATGAAGCCATACCAAACGACGAGCGTGACACCACGAT
GCCTGTAGCAATGGCAACAACGTTGCGCAAACTATTAACTGGCGAACTACTTACTCTAGCTTCCCGGCAA
CAATTAATAGACTGGATGGAGGCGGATAAAGTTGCAGGACCACTTCTGCGCTCGGCCCTTCCGGCTGGCT
GGTTTATTGCTGATAAATCTGGAGCCGGTGAGCGTGGGTATCGCGGTATCATTGCAGCACTGGGGCCAGA
TGGTAAGCCCTCCCGTATCGTAGTTATCTACACGACGGGGAGTCAGGCAACTATGGATGAACGAAATAGA
CAGATCGCTGAGATAGGTGCCTCACTGATTAAGCATTGGTAACTGTCAGACCAAGTTTACTCATATATAC
TTTAGATTGATTTAAAACTTCATTTTTAATTTAAAAGGATCTAGGTGAAGATCCTTTTTGATAATCTCAT
GACCAAAATCCCTTAACGTGAGTTTTCGTTCCACTGAGCGTCAGACCCCGTAGAAAAGATCAAAGGATCT
TCTTGAGATCCTTTTTTTCTGCGCGTAATCTGCTGCTTGCAAACAAAAAAACCACCGCTACCAGCGGTGG
TTTGTTTGCCGGATCAAGAGCTACCAACTCTTTTTCCGAAGGTAACTGGCTTCAGCAGAGCGCAGATACC
AAATACTGTTCTCCTAGTGTAGCCGTAGTTAGGCCACCACTTCAAGAACTCTGTAGCACCGCCTACATAC
CTCGCTCTGCTAATCCTGTTACCAGTGGCTGCTGCCAGTGGCGATAAGTCGTGTCTTACCGGGTTGGACT
CAAGACGATAGTTACCGGATAAGGCGCAGCGGTCGGGCTGAACGGGGGGTTCGTGCACACAGCCCAGCTT
GGAGCGAACGACCTACACCGAACTGAGATACCTACAGCGTGAGCTATGAGAAAGCGCCACGCTTCCCGAA
GGGAGAAAGGCGGACAGGTATCCGGTAAGCGGCAGGGTCGGAACAGGAGAGCGCACGAGGGAGCTTCCAG
GGGGAAACGCCTGGTATCTTTATAGTCCTGTCGGGTTTCGCCACCTCTGACTTGAGCGTCGATTTTTGTG
ATGCTCGT
Features (pLannotate 1.2.2; 4 found; start..end, strand, type, name):
     54..642     +  misc_feature   WPRE: woodchuck hepatitis virus posttranscriptional regulatory element
    687..791     +  promoter       AmpR promoter: bla
    792..1652    +  CDS            AmpR: β-lactamase; bla; confers resistance to ampicillin, carbenicillin, and related antibiotics
   1823..23      +  rep_origin     ori (across the origin): high-copy-number ColE1/pMB1/pBR322/pUC origin of replication
