[The description below was written by a language model from this plasmid's Addgene catalogue record and pLannotate feature annotations shown in this document.]
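Description:
pKG1313_pPV3-WPRE is a small (about 2.4 kb) synthetic-biology part plasmid built on the pPV3 backbone and designed as a donor for BsaI-based Golden Gate assembly. It is not an expression vector in its own right: the annotated sequence contains no promoter, coding sequence or polyadenylation signal for mammalian expression, only the part itself plus the minimal elements needed for maintenance in E. coli. Propagation relies on a high-copy ColE1/pUC-type origin of replication, and selection is by ampicillin through the β-lactamase gene (AmpR) driven by its native bla promoter.

The payload is the woodchuck hepatitis virus posttranscriptional regulatory element (WPRE), roughly 590 bp, catalogued here as a 3' UTR module. WPRE is a cis-acting RNA element that, when placed in the 3' untranslated region of a transgene, generally increases expression by improving transcript processing, stability and nuclear export. The record states that the insert was introduced into the backbone by Gibson cloning and that part of the plasmid derives from an earlier deposited plasmid. The BsaI recognition sites that would release the part with defined overhangs are implied by the stated purpose but are not annotated in the feature table, so their positions and overhang identities cannot be given from the record.

In use, the plasmid supplies the WPRE as an interchangeable 3' UTR piece that can be combined with promoter, coding sequence and other parts in a hierarchical Golden Gate scheme to build transgene expression cassettes. This is consistent with the associated work examining how the choice of genetic elements shapes transcriptional and translational regulation of transgenes.
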