Addgene plasmid #239703: pKG1313_pPV3-WPRE
Purpose: BsaI Golden Gate assembly plasmid encoding the WPRE 3' UTR sequence
Depositing lab: Kate Galloway. Depositing organization: Massachusetts Institute of Technology. Publication: High-resolution profiling reveals coupled transcriptional and translational regulation of transgenes. Peterman EL, Ploessl DS, Love KS, Sanabria V, Daniels RF, Johnstone CP, Godavarti DR, Kabaria SR, Oakes CG, Pai AA, Galloway KE. Nucleic Acids Research, Volume 53, Issue 11, 24 June 2025, gkaf528 10.1093/nar/gkaf528 PubMed 39651241.
Backbone
  Vector backbone: pPV3
  Vector type: Synthetic Biology
Growth in bacteria
  Bacterial resistance: Ampicillin, 100 μg/mL
  Growth temperature: 30°C
  Growth strain: NEB Stable
  Copy number: High Copy
Gene/Insert
  Gene/Insert name: WPRE 3' UTR
  Species: Woodchuck hepatitis virus (WHV)
  Cloning method: Gibson Cloning
Resource information
  A portion of this plasmid was derived from a plasmid made by: Addgene #25734
Terms and licenses: Academic/Nonprofit Terms; Industry Terms: Not Available to Industry
Depositor comments: Please visit https://doi.org/10.1101/2024.11.26.625483 for bioRxiv preprint.
How to cite: pKG1313_pPV3-WPRE was a gift from Kate Galloway (Addgene plasmid # 239703 ; http://n2t.net/addgene:239703 ; RRID:Addgene_239703)
